>Addgene plasmid #130946 | pLY124 | addgene full sequence | sequence record 258321 | Addgene NGS Result
AGTATGGCTGAAGCGCAAAATGATCCCCTGCTGCCGGGATACTCGTTTAATGCCCATCTGGTGGCGGGTT
TAACGCCGATTGAGGCCAACGGTTATCTCGATTTTTTTATCGACCGACCGCTGGGAATGAAAGGTTATAT
TCTCAATCTCACCATTCGCGGTCAGGGGGTGGTGAAAAATCAGGGACGAGAATTTGTTTGCCGACCGGGT
GATATTTTGCTGTTCCCGCCAGGAGAGATTCATCACTACGGTCGTCATCCGGAGGCTCGCGAATGGTATC
ACCAGTGGGTTTACTTTCGTCCGCGCGCCTACTGGCATGAATGGCTTAACTGGCCGTCAATATTTGCCAA
TACGGGGTTCTTTCGCCCGGATGAAGCGCACCAGCCGCATTTCAGCGACCTGTTTGGGCAAATCATTAAC
GCCGGGCAAGGGGAAGGGCGCTATTCGGAGCTGCTGGCGATAAATCTGCTTGAGCAATTGTTACTGCGGC
GCATGGAAGCGATTAACGAGTCGCTCCATCCACCGATGGATAATCGGGTACGCGAGGCTTGTCAGTACAT
CAGCGATCACCTGGCAGACAGCAATTTTGATATCGCCAGCGTCGCACAGCATGTTTGCTTGTCGCCGTCG
CGTCTGTCACATCTTTTCCGCCAGCAGTTAGGGATTAGCGTCTTAAGCTGGCGCGAGGACCAACGTATCA
GCCAGGCGAAGCTGCTTTTGAGCACCACCCGGATGCCTATCGCCACCGTCGGTCGCAATGTTGGTTTTGA
CGATCAACTCTATTTCTCGCGGGTATTTAAAAAATGCACCGGGGCCAGCCCGAGCGAGTTCCGTGCCGGT
TGTGAAGAAAAAGTGAATGATGTAGCCGTCAAGTTGTCATAATACTAGAGCTCGGTACCAAATTCCAGAA
AAGAGACGCTTTCGAGCGTCTTTTTTCGTTTTGGTCCCTCTAGTATTAATTTTGTCTTCATGCATGAAGA
CAACTAGGCTCTAGAAGCGGCCGCGAATTAGATATCTGGCGAAAATGAGACGTTGATCGGCACGTAAGAG
GTTCCAACTTTCACCATAATGAAATAAGATCACTACCGGGCGTATTTTTTGAGTTATCGAGATTTTCAGG
AGCTAAGGAAGCTAAAATGGAGAAAAAAATCACTGGATATACCACCGTTGATATATCCCAATGGCATCGT
AAAGAACATTTTGAGGCATTTCAGTCAGTTGCTCAATGTACCTATAACCAGACCGTTCAGCTGGATATTA
CGGCCTTTTTAAAGACCGTAAAGAAAAATAAGCACAAGTTTTATCCGGCCTTTATTCACATTCTTGCCCG
CCTGATGAATGCTCATCCGGAATTTCGTATGGCAATGAAAGACGGTGAGCTGGTGATATGGGATAGTGTT
CACCCTTGTTACACCGTTTTCCATGAGCAAACTGAAACGTTTTCATCGCTCTGGAGTGAATACCACGACG
ATTTCCGGCAGTTTCTACACATATATTCGCAAGATGTGGCGTGTTACGGTGAAAACCTGGCCTATTTCCC
TAAAGGGTTTATTGAGAATATGTTTTTCGTCTCAGCCAATCCCTGGGTGAGTTTCACCAGTTTTGATTTA
AACGTGGCCAATATGGACAACTTCTTCGCCCCCGTTTTCACCATGGGCAAATATTATACGCAAGGCGACA
AGGTGCTGATGCCGCTGGCGATTCAGGTTCATCATGCCGTTTGTGATGGCTTCCATGTCGGCAGAATGCT
TAATGAATTACAACAGTACTGCGATGAGTGGCAGGGCGGGGCGTAATTTGATATCGAGCTCGCTTGGACT
CCTGTTGATAGATCCAGTAATGACCTCAGAACTCCATCTGGATTTGTTCAGAACGCTCGGTTGCCGCCGG
GCGTTTTTTATTGGTGAGAATCCAAGCACTAGTAACAACTTATATCGTATGGGGCTGACTTCAGGTGCTA
CATTTGAAGAGATAAATTGCACTGAAATCTAGAAATATTTTATCTGATTAATAAGATGATCTTCTTGAGA
TCGTTTTGGTCTGCGCGTAATCTCTTGCTCTGAAAACGAAAAAACCGCCTTGCAGGGCGGTTTTTCGAAG
GTTCTCTGAGCTACCAACTCTTTGAACCGAGGTAACTGGCTTGGAGGAGCGCAGTCACCAAAACTTGTCC
TTTCAGTTTAGCCTTAACCGGCGCATGACTTCAAGACTAACTCCTCTAAATCAATTACCAGTGGCTGCTG
CCAGTGGTGCTTTTGCATGTCTTTCCGGGTTGGACTCAAGACGATAGTTACCGGATAAGGCGCAGCGGTC
GGACTGAACGGGGGGTTCGTGCATACAGTCCAGCTTGGAGCGAACTGCCTACCCGGAACTGAGTGTCAGG
CGTGGAATGAGACAAACGCGGCCATAACAGCGGAATGACACCGGTAAACCGAAAGGCAGGAACAGGAGAG
CGCACGAGGGAGCCGCCAGGGGGAAACGCCTGGTATCTTTATAGTCCTGTCGGGTTTCGCCACCACTGAT
TTGAGCGTCAGATTTCGTGATGCTTGTCAGGGGGGCGGAGCCTATGGAAAAACGGCTTTGCCGCGGCCCT
CTCACTTCCCTGTTAAGTATCTTCCTGGCATCTTCCAGGAAATCTCCGCCCCGTTCGTAAGCCATTTCCG
CTCGCCGCAGTCGAACGACCGAGCGTAGCGAGTCAGTGAGCGAGGAAGCGGAATATATCCCTAGGCCTAG
TAGGACCAAAACGAAAAAAGGCCCCCCTTTCGGGAGGCCTCTTTTCTGGAATTTGGTACCGAGAAGCTTC
AAAAAAAGCACCGACTCGGTGCCACTTGGCCCTGCAGACATGGGTGATCCTCATGTTGGCCAAGTTGATA
ACGGACTAGCCTTATTTGAACTTGCTAGGCCCTGCAGACATGGGTGATCCTCATGTTGGCCTAGCTCTCA
AACTTTTTTGCCACAACAGCTTTTCTAGTATGGAGAAACAGTAGAGAGTTGCGATAAAAAGCGTCAGGTA
GGATCCGCTAATCTTATGGATAAAAATGCTATGGCATAGCAAAGTGTGACGCCGTGCAAATAATCAATGT
GGACTTTTCTGCCGTGATTATAGACACTTTTGTTACGCGTTTTTGTCATGGCTTTGGTCCCGCTTTGTTA
CAGAATGCTTTTAATAAGCGGGGTTACCGGTTTGGTTAGCGAGAAGAGCCAGTAAAAGACGCAGTGACGG
CAATGTCTGATGCAATATGGACAATTGGTTTCTTCTCTGAATGGCGGGAGTATGAAA
Features (pLannotate 1.2.2; 12 found; start..end, strand, type, name):
      4..882     +  CDS            araC: L-arabinose regulatory protein; araC
    989..1009    -  misc_feature   BioBrick prefix: BioBrick prefix for parts that do not start with "ATG"
   1034..1136    +  promoter       cat promoter: promoter of the E. coli cat gene encoding chloramphenicol acetyltransferase
   1137..1793    +  CDS            cat: CAT_ECOLX - Experimental evidence at protein level: Swiss-Prot protein existence level 1. This enzyme is an effector of chloramphenicol resistance in bacteria. From Escherichia coli. This protein is used as a marker in many commonly used cloning vectors, such as pACYC184.
   1817..1911    +  terminator     lambda t0 terminator: transcription terminator from phage lambda
   2025..2570    +  rep_origin     p15A ori: Plasmids containing the medium-copy-number p15A origin of replication can be propagated in E. coli cells that contain a second plasmid with the ColE1 origin.
   2658..2713    +  rep_origin     RSF ori (fragment): Plasmids containing the RSF 1030 origin of replication can be propagated in E. coli cells that contain additional plasmids with compatible origins.
   2808..2827    -  misc_RNA       gRNA scaffold (fragment): guide RNA scaffold for the Streptococcus pyogenes CRISPR/Cas9 system
   2838..2856    -  misc_RNA       MS2 stem loop: stem loop that binds the bacteriophage MS2 coat protein
   2861..2897    -  misc_RNA       gRNA scaffold (fragment): guide RNA scaffold for the Streptococcus pyogenes CRISPR/Cas9 system
   2908..2926    -  misc_RNA       MS2 stem loop: stem loop that binds the bacteriophage MS2 coat protein
   2970..3254    -  promoter       araBAD promoter: araBAD; promoter of the L-arabinose operon of E. coli; the araC regulatory gene is transcribed in the opposite direction (Guzman et al., 1995)
