[The description below was written by a language model from this plasmid's Addgene catalogue record and pLannotate feature annotations shown in this document.]
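Description:
pLY124 is a small (about 3.3 kb) bacterial expression and synthetic-biology plasmid that serves as an arabinose-inducible generator of an engineered single guide RNA, sgRNA-G6-2MS2. It is built on a p15A backbone derived from the pdCas9-bacteria vector, modified by the addition of two BbsI sites to aid construction. The p15A origin gives low-to-medium copy number in E. coli and is compatible with ColE1-type plasmids, so the construct can be co-maintained with other circuit components. Selection is by chloramphenicol, through a cat gene driven by its native promoter and followed by the lambda t0 terminator. The annotation also picks up a short RSF origin fragment, which is probably a partial sequence match rather than a functional second origin, and a BioBrick prefix left over from assembly.

The payload consists of the araBAD (Pbad) promoter and the divergently transcribed araC regulator gene, which together make guide RNA transcription dependent on L-arabinose. Downstream of Pbad lies a synthetic guide with the G6 spacer fused to a Streptococcus pyogenes Cas9 scaffold. The scaffold is annotated in fragments because two MS2 stem loops are inserted into it. These aptamers bind the bacteriophage MS2 coat protein, so a dCas9-bound guide can recruit an MS2 coat protein-fused effector to the targeted DNA site. The record does not identify the target of the G6 spacer, and dCas9 and any MS2-fused activator must be supplied from other plasmids. The construct comes from work on engineered CRISPR activation (CRISPRa) for programmable gene activation in bacteria, where it provides tunable, inducible control of the scaffold guide RNA.
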