Addgene plasmid #130946: pLY124
Purpose: Engineered sgRNA-G6-2MS2 (2 MS2 aptamers) generator circuit including promoter Pbad
Depositing lab: Baojun Wang. Depositing organization: University of Edinburgh. Publication: Engineered CRISPRa enables programmable eukaryote-like gene activation in bacteria. Liu Y, Wan X, Wang B. Nat Commun. 2019 Aug 26;10(1):3693. doi: 10.1038/s41467-019-11479-0. PubMed 31451697.
Backbone
  Vector backbone: p15AC
  Backbone manufacturer: p15A vector from pdCas9-bacteria (Plasmid #44249)
  Backbone size w/o insert (bp): 1725
  Total vector size (bp): 3277
  Modifications to backbone: Adding 2 BbsI sites for construction
  Vector type: Bacterial Expression, Synthetic Biology
Growth in bacteria
  Bacterial resistance: Chloramphenicol, 25 μg/mL
  Growth temperature: 37°C
  Growth strain: DH5alpha
  Growth instructions: Culture in the Lennox’s Luria-Bertani (LB) medium (10 g/L peptone, 5 g/L yeast extract, 5 g/L NaCl)
  Copy number: Low Copy
Gene/Insert
  Gene/Insert name: sgRNA-G6-2MS2
  gRNA/shRNA sequence: AAAGCTGTTGTGGCAAAAAA
  Species: Synthetic
  Promoter: Pbad
  Cloning method: Restriction Enzyme; 5′ cloning site EcoRI (destroyed during cloning); 3′ cloning site SpeI (destroyed during cloning)
  Sequencing primers: 5′ AACGGTCTGGTTATAGGTACATTGAGCAAC; 3′ GTTCGTAAGCCATTTCCGCTCGCCGCAGTC
Terms and licenses: Academic/Nonprofit Terms; Industry Terms: Not Available to Industry
Depositor comments: The Top10 bacterial strain should be used for downstream applications
How to cite: pLY124 was a gift from Baojun Wang (Addgene plasmid # 130946 ; http://n2t.net/addgene:130946 ; RRID:Addgene_130946)
