>Addgene plasmid #130946 | pLY124 | depositor partial sequence | sequence record 250931 | Pbad
GGACCAAAACGAAAAAAGACGCTCGAAAGCGTCTCTTTTCTGGAATTTGGTACCGAGCTCTAGTATTATG
ACAACTTGACGGCTACATCATTCACTTTTTCTTCACAACCGGCACGGAACTCGCTCGGGCTGGCCCCGGT
GCATTTTTTAAATACCCGCGAGAAATAGAGTTGATCGTCAAAACCAACATTGCGACCGACGGTGGCGATA
GGCATCCGGGTGGTGCTCAAAAGCAGCTTCGCCTGGCTGATACGTTGGTCCTCGCGCCAGCTTAAGACGC
TAATCCCTAACTGCTGGCGGAAAAGATGTGACAGACGCGACGGCGACAAGCAAACATGCTGTGCGACGCT
GGCGATATCAAAATTGCTGTCTGCCAGGTGATCGCTGATGTACTGACAAGCCTCGCGTACCCGATTATCC
ATCGGTGGATGGAGCGACTCGTTAATCGCTTCCATGCGCCGCAGTAACAATTGCTCAAGCAGATTTATCG
CCAGCAGCTCCGAATAGCGCCCTTCCCCTTGCCCGGCGTTAATGATTTGCCCAAACAGGTCGCTGAAATG
CGGCTGGTGCGCTTCATCCGGGCGAAAGAACCCCGTATTGGCAAATATTGACGGCCAGTTAAGCCATTCA
TGCCAGTAGGCGCGCGGACGAAAGTAAACCCACTGGTGATACCATTCGCGAGCCTCCGGATGACGACCGT
AGTGATGAATCTCTCCTGGCGGGAACAGCAAAATATCACCCGGTCGGCAAACAAATTCTCGTCCCTGATT
TTTCACCACCCCCTGACCGCGAATGGTGAGATTGAGAATATAACCTTTCATTCCCAGCGGTCGGTCGATA
AAAAAATCGAGATAACCGTTGGCCTCAATCGGCGTTAAACCCGCCACCAGATGGGCATTAAACGAGTATC
CCGGCAGCAGGGGATCATTTTGCGCTTCAGCCATACTTTTCATACTCCCGCCATTCAGAGAAGAAACCAA
TTGTCCATATTGCATCAGACATTGCCGTCACTGCGTCTTTTACTGGCTCTTCTCGCTAACCAAACCGGTA
ACCCCGCTTATTAAAAGCATTCTGTAACAAAGCGGGACCAAAGCCATGACAAAAACGCGTAACAAAAGTG
TCTATAATCACGGCAGAAAAGTCCACATTGATTATTTGCACGGCGTCACACTTTGCTATGCCATAGCATT
TTTATCCATAAGATTAGCGGATCCTACCTGACGCTTTTTATCGCAACTCTCTACTGTTTCTCCAT
