>Addgene plasmid #130946 | pLY124 | depositor partial sequence | sequence record 250932 | sgRNA-G6-2MS2
AAAGCTGTTGTGGCAAAAAAGTTTGAGAGCTAGGCCAACATGAGGATCACCCATGTCTGCAGGGCCTAGC
AAGTTCAAATAAGGCTAGTCCGTTATCAACTTGGCCAACATGAGGATCACCCATGTCTGCAGGGCCAAGT
GGCACCGAGTCGGTGCTTTTTTT
